Addgene plasmid #18557: T4 Lysozyme L121M L133V F153L WT*
Depositing lab: Brian Matthews. Depositing organization: University of Oregon.
Backbone
  Vector backbone: pHS1403
  Backbone size w/o insert (bp): 5000
  Vector type: Bacterial Expression
Growth in bacteria
  Bacterial resistance: Ampicillin, 100 μg/mL
  Growth temperature: 37°C
  Growth strain: DH5alpha
  Copy number: High Copy
Gene/Insert
  Gene/Insert name: T4 Lysozyme (alt name: EB141)
  Species: Bacteriophage T4
  Insert size (bp): 600
  Mutation: L121M L133V F153L WT*
  GenBank ID: NP_049736
  Entrez Gene: e (a.k.a. T4p123)
  Cloning method: Restriction Enzyme; 5′ cloning site BamHI (not destroyed); 3′ cloning site HindIII (not destroyed)
  Sequencing primers: 5′ na; 3′ GGCGTATCACGAGGCCC
Terms and licenses: Academic/Nonprofit Terms; Industry Terms: Not Available to Industry
Depositor comments: The BamHI site is 27 bp from the ATG and the HindIII site is 115 bp from the stop.
How to cite: T4 Lysozyme L121M L133V F153L WT* was a gift from Brian Matthews (Addgene plasmid # 18557 ; http://n2t.net/addgene:18557 ; RRID:Addgene_18557)
