[The description below was written by a language model from this plasmid's Addgene catalogue record.]
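Description:
T4 Lysozyme L121M L133V F153L WT* is a bacterial expression plasmid built on the pHS1403 backbone (about 5 kb without insert) and carrying a roughly 600 bp insert that encodes a mutant form of bacteriophage T4 lysozyme, the product of phage gene e (alternative insert name EB141). The plasmid is maintained at high copy number in E. coli and is selected with ampicillin. The record does not state the origin of replication or the promoter that drives expression, and no feature table is available to confirm these or any other regulatory elements. No tags or fusion partners are listed.

The insert was cloned by restriction digestion between a 5′ BamHI site and a 3′ HindIII site, both of which remain intact, so the cassette can be excised or swapped. According to the depositor's comments, the BamHI site lies 27 bp from the start codon and the HindIII site 115 bp from the stop codon, meaning the fragment includes short flanking untranslated regions around the coding sequence. The encoded protein carries three substitutions, L121M, L133V and F153L, made in the "WT*" background. In the T4 lysozyme literature this designation generally refers to the cysteine-free pseudo-wild-type protein used as a reference, although the record itself does not define the term. All three changes exchange one hydrophobic residue for another, which is consistent with use in producing recombinant protein for studies of folding, stability and structure. The record does not state a specific purpose.
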