>Addgene plasmid #18557 | T4 Lysozyme L121M L133V F153L WT* | addgene partial sequence | sequence record 24343 | 3primeUP
CTACTGGAAAAAGCCCGCTCATTAGGCGGGCTCAGATCTGCTCATGNTTTGACAGCTTATCATCGATAAG
CTCCCCTCGAGTCACGACGTTGTAAAACGACGGCCAGNTGCCAAGCTTCGGCAATAAATTCTTGATATGT
TTTCATATGTTTCCTTTAAATATTTTAATTAGTAATTGTCTATTCAAGTAATTGTGAATATACTATCACA
ATTCCAAGAGAAAGTAAACAGCTTTATAGATTTTTATACGCGTCCCAAGTGCCAGTTCTCAGCGTTGTAA
TGACTCGTTTTGCGCGATTAGGTGTTTGATTATACCATCTACTTTTAGCAACGTTAACTGCAGCTTCATC
CCAGCGTTTTTGTTGCATCATACGTAAAGAGTTAGTAAATCCTGCCACACCGGTTTCTCCCATTTGGAAA
ACCATATTAATCAATGCAGCGCGACGAACCGCATCAAGAGAATCATAAACCGGTTTTAATTTAGCATTTC
TCAGAATTCCGCGAACAGCAGCATCAACATCCTGATTAAAGAGTTTTTCAGCCTCATCTTTTGTAATTAC
ACCATTAGTATTACGCCCAATAGCTTTATCTAATTCAGATTTAGCAGCATTAAGTGATGGACTTTTTGTA
AGCAAATGACCGATGCCAATAGTGTAATAGCCTTCTGTGTCTTTATAGATTTTAAGTCTAAGACCTTCAT
CTATACGTAACATTTCAAATATATTCATAATACCTCCTAAGCATCGATGGATCCCCGGGTACCGAGCTCG
AATTCGTAATCATGGTCATAGCTGGTTCCTGTGTGAANTGTTATCCGCTCGATCNGG
